Addgene plasmid #130526: pTK_BsmBI_LacZ_Citrine_Nanotag_51
Purpose: Enhancer cloning nanotag reporter vector
Depositing lab: Tatjana Sauka-Spengler. Depositing organization: University of Oxford. Publication: Reconstruction of the Global Neural Crest Gene Regulatory Network In Vivo. Williams RM, Candido-Ferreira I, Repapi E, Gavriouchkina D, Senanayake U, Ling ITC, Telenius J, Taylor S, Hughes J, Sauka-Spengler T. Dev Cell. 2019 Oct 21;51(2):255-276.e7. doi: 10.1016/j.devcel.2019.10.003. PubMed 31639368.
Backbone
  Vector backbone: pTK_BsmBI
  Backbone size w/o insert (bp): 4670
  Vector type: Enhancer cloning nanotag reporter vector
Growth in bacteria
  Bacterial resistance: Ampicillin, 100 μg/mL
  Growth temperature: 37°C
  Growth strain: DH5alpha
  Copy number: Low Copy
Gene/Insert
  Gene/Insert name: LacZ
  Insert size (bp): 276
  Promoter: thymidine kinase minimal promoter
  Cloning method: Restriction Enzyme; 5′ cloning site Unknown (unknown if destroyed)
  Sequencing primers: 5′ pTK forward CTAGCAAAATAGGCTGTCCC; 3′ pTK reverse ATATTTCTTCCGGGGACACC
Terms and licenses: Academic/Nonprofit Terms; Industry Terms: Not Available to Industry
How to cite: pTK_BsmBI_LacZ_Citrine_Nanotag_51 was a gift from Tatjana Sauka-Spengler (Addgene plasmid # 130526 ; http://n2t.net/addgene:130526 ; RRID:Addgene_130526)
