[The description below was written by a language model from this plasmid's Addgene catalogue record and pLannotate feature annotations shown in this document.]
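Description:
pTK_BsmBI_LacZ_Citrine_Nanotag_51 is a 4,946 bp enhancer-testing reporter plasmid built on the pTK_BsmBI backbone. It is propagated in E. coli under ampicillin selection (AmpR with its bla promoter). It replicates from a ColE1/pUC-type origin, which the annotation labels high-copy although the catalogue lists the plasmid as low copy. An f1 origin is also present. The two sequence records, one supplied by the depositor and one from repository sequencing, have the same length and the same 21 features. They differ only in where numbering starts.

The reporter unit consists of the herpes simplex virus thymidine kinase minimal promoter, a chimeric β-globin/immunoglobulin intron, the yellow fluorescent protein Citrine and an SV40 polyadenylation signal. A minimal promoter gives little expression alone, so Citrine output depends on the activity of a candidate enhancer placed upstream.

Immediately upstream of the TK promoter sits a small bacterial lacZα cassette, listed as the 276 bp insert. It includes a CAP site, lac promoter and operator, and pBluescript-derived T3/T7 and polylinker remnants. The plasmid name suggests this cassette is a BsmBI-flanked stuffer that is replaced by the enhancer fragment, which would allow blue/white screening, but the record gives the cloning sites as unknown. Further upstream, a synthetic poly(A) signal and an α2-globin RNA polymerase II pause site insulate the reporter from read-through transcription from the backbone.

"Nanotag_51" implies a unique sequence tag that distinguishes this member of a vector series, presumably so that several reporters can be read out together. The tag is not annotated in the feature tables and the record does not define it. The associated publication concerns the neural crest gene regulatory network in vivo, which is consistent with use in in vivo enhancer assays.
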