Features (pLannotate 1.2.2; 21 found; start..end, strand, type, name):
      1..49      +  polyA_signal   poly(A) signal: synthetic polyadenylation signal
     63..154     +  misc_feature   pause site: RNA polymerase II transcriptional pause signal from the human α2 globin gene
    192..210     -  rep_origin     f1 ori (fragment): f1 bacteriophage origin of replication; arrow indicates direction of (+) strand synthesis
    215..370     -  CDS            lacZα (fragment): LacZα fragment of β-galactosidase; lacZ fragment
    378..396     +  promoter       T7 promoter: promoter for bacteriophage T7 RNA polymerase
    405..428     -  misc_feature   MCS (fragment): pBluescript multiple cloning site
    444..462     -  promoter       T3 promoter: promoter for bacteriophage T3 RNA polymerase
    507..523     -  protein_bind   lac operator: The lac repressor binds to the lac operator to inhibit transcription in E. coli. This inhibition can be relieved by adding lactose or isopropyl-β-D-thiogalactopyranoside (IPTG). lac repressor encoded by lacI
    531..561     -  promoter       lac promoter: promoter for the E. coli lac operon
    576..597     -  protein_bind   CAP binding site: CAP binding activates transcription in the presence of cAMP. E. coli catabolite activator protein
    765..910     +  promoter       HSV TK promoter: herpes simplex virus thymidine kinase promoter
    988..1120    +  intron         chimeric intron: chimera between introns from human β-globin and immunoglobulin heavy chain genes
   1180..1896    +  CDS            Citrine: Citrine is a basic (constitutively fluorescent) yellow fluorescent protein published in 2001, derived from Aequorea victoria. It has moderate acid sensitivity.
   2070..2191    -  polyA_signal   SV40 poly(A) signal: SV40 polyadenylation signal
   2214..2282    -  CDS            large T antigen (fragment): large T antigen from SV40 (simian virus 40)
   2298..2430    +  CDS            TcR (fragment): tetracycline efflux protein; tet; confers resistance to tetracycline
   2610..3198    -  rep_origin     ori: high-copy-number ColE1/pMB1/pBR322/pUC origin of replication
   3369..4229    -  CDS            AmpR: β-lactamase; bla; confers resistance to ampicillin, carbenicillin, and related antibiotics
   4230..4334    -  promoter       AmpR promoter: bla
   4361..4789    +  rep_origin     f1 ori (sequence partly withheld): f1 bacteriophage origin of replication; arrow indicates direction of (+) strand synthesis
   4821..4888    -  CDS            lacZα (fragment): LacZα fragment of β-galactosidase; lacZ fragment
>Addgene plasmid #130526 | pTK_BsmBI_LacZ_Citrine_Nanotag_51 | depositor full sequence | sequence record 249903 | pTK_BsmBI_LacZ_Citrine_Nanotag_51 sequence 4946 bps
AATAAAATATCTTTATTTTCATTACATCTGTGTGTTGGTTTTTTGTGTGAATCGATAGTACTAACATACG
CTCTCCATCAAAACAAAACGAAACAAAACAAACTAGCAAAATAGGCTGTCCCCAGTGCAAGTGCAGGTGC
CAGAACATTTCTCTATCGATAGGTACCGAGCTCGAGTTGCCAGGGAGACGGGCGCCGCTACAGGGCGCGT
CCCATTCGCCATTCAGGCTGCGCAACTGTTGGGAAGGGCGATCGGTGCGGGCCTCTTCGCTATTACGCCA
GCTGGCGAAAGGGGGATGTGCTGCAAGGCGATTAAGTTGGGTAACGCCAGGGTTTTCCCAGTCACGACGT
TGTAAAACGACGGCCAGTGAGCGCGCGTAATACGACTCACTATAGGGCGAATTGGGTACCGGGCCCCCCC
TCGAGGTCCTCCAGCTTTTGTTCCCTTTAGTGAGGGTTAATTGCGCGCTTGGCGTAATCATGGTCATAGC
TGTTTCCTGTGTGAAATTGTTATCCGCTCACAATTCCACACAACATACGAGCCGGAAGCATAAAGTGTAA
AGCCTGGGGTGCCTAATGAGTGAGCTAACTCACATTAATTGCGTTGCGCTCACTGCCCGCTTTCCACCGG
TCGTCTCCTGTTGGCTAGCCCGGGCTCGAGATCTGCGATCTAAGTAAGCTTGCTGCTTCATCCCCGTGGC
CCGTTGCTCGCGTTTGCTGGCGGTGTCCCCGGAAGAAATATATTTGCATGTCTTTAGTTCTATGATGACA
CAAACCCCGCCCAGCGTCTTGTCATTGGCGAATTCGAACACGCAGATGCAGTCGGGGCGGCGCGGTCCCA
GGTCCACTTCGCATATTAAGGTGACGCGTGTGGCCTCGAACACCGAGCGACCCTGCAGCGACCCGCTTAA
CAGCGTCAACAGCGTGCCGCAGATCCCAAGCTTGCGGCCGCTTAAGCTGCAGAAGTTGGTCGTGAGGCAC
TGGGCAGGTAAGTATCAAGGTTACAAGACAGGTTTAAGGAGACCAATAGAAACTGGGCTTGTCGAGACAG
AGAAGACTCTTGCGTTTCTGATAGGCACCTATTGGTCTTACTGACATCCACTTTGCCTTTCTCTCCACAG
GTGTCCACTCCCAGGTTCAATACAGCTCTTAAGCGGCCGCAAGCTAGCTTGCCGCCACCATGGTGAGCAA
GGGCGAGGAGCTGTTCACCGGGGTGGTGCCCATCCTGGTCGAGCTGGACGGCGACGTAAACGGCCACAAG
TTCAGCGTGTCCGGCGAGGGCGAGGGCGATGCCACCTACGGCAAGCTGACCCTGAAGTTCATCTGCACCA
CCGGCAAGCTGCCCGTGCCCTGGCCCACCCTCGTGACCACCTTCGGCTACGGCCTGATGTGCTTCGCCCG
CTACCCCGACCACATGAAGCAGCACGACTTCTTCAAGTCCGCCATGCCCGAAGGCTACGTCCAGGAGCGC
ACCATCTTCTTCAAGGACGACGGCAACTACAAGACCCGCGCCGAGGTGAAGTTCGAGGGCGACACCCTGG
TGAACCGCATCGAGCTGAAGGGCATCGACTTCAAGGAGGACGGCAACATCCTGGGGCACAAGCTGGAGTA
CAACTACAACAGCCACAACGTCTATATCATGGCCGACAAGCAGAAGAACGGCATCAAGGTGAACTTCAAG
ATCCGCCACAACATCGAGGACGGCAGCGTGCAGCTCGCCGACCACTACCAGCAGAACACCCCCATCGGCG
ACGGCCCCGTGCTGCTGCCCGACAACCACTACCTGAGCTACCAGTCCGCCCTGAGCAAAGACCCCAACGA
GAAGCGCGATCACATGGTCCTGCTGGAGTTCGTGACCGCCGCCGGGATCACTCTCGGCATGGACGAGCTG
TACAAGTGAGCCTCTAGACTCCCTCAGCGGCGCGCCGATCTGCGGTTGCCGAGGTATCTTCCGGGTATTA
TGCGCCATTGCGCCACGGACTAGCATCCTGCTAGATTCGCGTCTTGATACGGGCCTAAAGATCTCACGTG
TCTAGAGTCGGGGCGGCCGGCCGCTTCGAGCAGACATGATAAGATACATTGATGAGTTTGGACAAACCAC
AACTAGAATGCAGTGAAAAAAATGCTTTATTTGTGAAATTTGTGATGCTATTGCTTTATTTGTAACCATT
ATAAGCTGCAATAAACAAGTTAACAACAACAATTGCATTCATTTTATGTTTCAGGTTCAGGGGGAGGTGT
GGGAGGTTTTTTAAAGCAAGTAAAACCTCTACAAATGTGGTAAAATCGATAAGGATCCGTCGACCGATGC
CCTTGAGAGCCTTCAACCCAGTCAGCTCCTTCCGGTGGGCGCGGGGCATGACTATCGTCGCCGCACTTAT
GACTGTCTTCTTTATCATGCAACTCGTAGGACAGGTGCCGGCAGCGCTCTTCCGCTTCCTCGCTCACTGA
CTCGCTGCGCTCGGTCGTTCGGCTGCGGCGAGCGGTATCAGCTCACTCAAAGGCGGTAATACGGTTATCC
ACAGAATCAGGGGATAACGCAGGAAAGAACATGTGAGCAAAAGGCCAGCAAAAGGCCAGGAACCGTAAAA
AGGCCGCGTTGCTGGCGTTTTTCCATAGGCTCCGCCCCCCTGACGAGCATCACAAAAATCGACGCTCAAG
TCAGAGGTGGCGAAACCCGACAGGACTATAAAGATACCAGGCGTTTCCCCCTGGAAGCTCCCTCGTGCGC
TCTCCTGTTCCGACCCTGCCGCTTACCGGATACCTGTCCGCCTTTCTCCCTTCGGGAAGCGTGGCGCTTT
CTCAATGCTCACGCTGTAGGTATCTCAGTTCGGTGTAGGTCGTTCGCTCCAAGCTGGGCTGTGTGCACGA
ACCCCCCGTTCAGCCCGACCGCTGCGCCTTATCCGGTAACTATCGTCTTGAGTCCAACCCGGTAAGACAC
GACTTATCGCCACTGGCAGCAGCCACTGGTAACAGGATTAGCAGAGCGAGGTATGTAGGCGGTGCTACAG
AGTTCTTGAAGTGGTGGCCTAACTACGGCTACACTAGAAGGACAGTATTTGGTATCTGCGCTCTGCTGAA
GCCAGTTACCTTCGGAAAAAGAGTTGGTAGCTCTTGATCCGGCAAACAAACCACCGCTGGTAGCGGTGGT
TTTTTTGTTTGCAAGCAGCAGATTACGCGCAGAAAAAAAGGATCTCAAGAAGATCCTTTGATCTTTTCTA
CGGGGTCTGACGCTCAGTGGAACGAAAACTCACGTTAAGGGATTTTGGTCATGAGATTATCAAAAAGGAT
CTTCACCTAGATCCTTTTAAATTAAAAATGAAGTTTTAAATCAATCTAAAGTATATATGAGTAAACTTGG
TCTGACAGTTACCAATGCTTAATCAGTGAGGCACCTATCTCAGCGATCTGTCTATTTCGTTCATCCATAG
TTGCCTGACTCCCCGTCGTGTAGATAACTACGATACGGGAGGGCTTACCATCTGGCCCCAGTGCTGCAAT
GATACCGCGAGACCCACGCTCACCGGCTCCAGATTTATCAGCAATAAACCAGCCAGCCGGAAGGGCCGAG
CGCAGAAGTGGTCCTGCAACTTTATCCGCCTCCATCCAGTCTATTAATTGTTGCCGGGAAGCTAGAGTAA
GTAGTTCGCCAGTTAATAGTTTGCGCAACGTTGTTGCCATTGCTACAGGCATCGTGGTGTCACGCTCGTC
GTTTGGTATGGCTTCATTCAGCTCCGGTTCCCAACGATCAAGGCGAGTTACATGATCCCCCATGTTGTGC
AAAAAAGCGGTTAGCTCCTTCGGTCCTCCGATCGTTGTCAGAAGTAAGTTGGCCGCAGTGTTATCACTCA
TGGTTATGGCAGCACTGCATAATTCTCTTACTGTCATGCCATCCGTAAGATGCTTTTCTGTGACTGGTGA
GTACTCAACCAAGTCATTCTGAGAATAGTGTATGCGGCGACCGAGTTGCTCTTGCCCGGCGTCAATACGG
GATAATACCGCGCCACATAGCAGAACTTTAAAAGTGCTCATCATTGGAAAACGTTCTTCGGGGCGAAAAC
TCTCAAGGATCTTACCGCTGTTGAGATCCAGTTCGATGTAACCCACTCGTGCACCCAACTGATCTTCAGC
ATCTTTTACTTTCACCAGCGTTTCTGGGTGAGCAAAAACAGGAAGGCAAAATGCCGCAAAAAAGGGAATA
AGGGCGACACGGAAATGTTGAATACTCATACTCTTCCTTTTTCAATATTATTGAAGCATTTATCAGGGTT
ATTGTCTCATGAGCGGATACATATTTGAATGTATTTAGAAAAATAAACAAATAGGGGTTCCGCGCACATT
TCCCCGAAAAGTGCCACCTG
[124 nt withheld, positions 4361-4484]
C
[91 nt withheld, positions 4486-4576]
A
[49 nt withheld, positions 4578-4626]
CCTTTGACGTTGGAGTCCACGTTCTTT
[37 nt withheld, positions 4654-4690]
ACCCTATCTCGGTCTATTCTTTTGATTTATAAGGGATTTTGCCGATTTCGGCCTATTGGTTAAAAAATGA
GCTGATTTAACAAAAATTTAACGCGAATTTTAACAAAATATTAACGCTTACAATTTGCCATTCGCCATTC
AGGCTGCGCAACTGTTGGGAAGGGCGATCGGTGCGGGCCTCTTCGCTATTACGCCAGCCCAAGCTACCAT
GATAAGTAAGTAATATTAAGGTACGGGAGGTACTTGGAGCGGCCGC
