Features (pLannotate 1.2.2; 21 found; start..end, strand, type, name):
    168..313     +  promoter       HSV TK promoter: herpes simplex virus thymidine kinase promoter
    391..523     +  intron         chimeric intron: chimera between introns from human β-globin and immunoglobulin heavy chain genes
    583..1299    +  CDS            Citrine: Citrine is a basic (constitutively fluorescent) yellow fluorescent protein published in 2001, derived from Aequorea victoria. It has moderate acid sensitivity.
   1473..1594    -  polyA_signal   SV40 poly(A) signal: SV40 polyadenylation signal
   1617..1685    -  CDS            large T antigen (fragment): large T antigen from SV40 (simian virus 40)
   1701..1833    +  CDS            TcR (fragment): tetracycline efflux protein; tet; confers resistance to tetracycline
   2013..2601    -  rep_origin     ori: high-copy-number ColE1/pMB1/pBR322/pUC origin of replication
   2772..3632    -  CDS            AmpR: β-lactamase; bla; confers resistance to ampicillin, carbenicillin, and related antibiotics
   3633..3737    -  promoter       AmpR promoter: bla
   3764..4192    +  rep_origin     f1 ori (sequence partly withheld): f1 bacteriophage origin of replication; arrow indicates direction of (+) strand synthesis
   4224..4291    -  CDS            lacZα (fragment): LacZα fragment of β-galactosidase; lacZ fragment
   4350..4398    +  polyA_signal   poly(A) signal: synthetic polyadenylation signal
   4412..4503    +  misc_feature   pause site: RNA polymerase II transcriptional pause signal from the human α2 globin gene
   4541..4559    -  rep_origin     f1 ori (fragment): f1 bacteriophage origin of replication; arrow indicates direction of (+) strand synthesis
   4564..4719    -  CDS            lacZα (fragment): LacZα fragment of β-galactosidase; lacZ fragment
   4727..4745    +  promoter       T7 promoter: promoter for bacteriophage T7 RNA polymerase
   4754..4777    -  misc_feature   MCS (fragment): pBluescript multiple cloning site
   4793..4811    -  promoter       T3 promoter: promoter for bacteriophage T3 RNA polymerase
   4856..4872    -  protein_bind   lac operator: The lac repressor binds to the lac operator to inhibit transcription in E. coli. This inhibition can be relieved by adding lactose or isopropyl-β-D-thiogalactopyranoside (IPTG). lac repressor encoded by lacI
   4880..4910    -  promoter       lac promoter: promoter for the E. coli lac operon
   4925..4946    -  protein_bind   CAP binding site: CAP binding activates transcription in the presence of cAMP. E. coli catabolite activator protein
>Addgene plasmid #130526 | pTK_BsmBI_LacZ_Citrine_Nanotag_51 | addgene full sequence | sequence record 258398 | Addgene NGS Result
ATTGCGTTGCGCTCACTGCCCGCTTTCCACCGGTCGTCTCMYGKTGGCTAGCCCGGGCTCGAGATCTGCG
ATCTAAGTAAGCTTGCTGCTTCATCCCCGTGGCCCGTTGCTCGCGTTTGCTGGCGGTGTCCCCGGAAGAA
ATATATTTGCATGTCTTTAGTTCTATGATGACACAAACCCCGCCCAGCGTCTTGTCATTGGCGAATTCGA
ACACGCAGATGCAGTCGGGGCGGCGCGGTCCCAGGTCCACTTCGCATATTAAGGTGACGCGTGTGGCCTC
GAACACCGAGCGACCCTGCAGCGACCCGCTTAACAGCGTCAACAGCGTGCCGCAGATCCCAAGCTTGCGG
CCGCTTAAGCTGCAGAAGTTGGTCGTGAGGCACTGGGCAGGTAAGTATCAAGGTTACAAGACAGGTTTAA
GGAGACCAATAGAAACTGGGCTTGTCGAGACAGAGAAGACTCTTGCGTTTCTGATAGGCACCTATTGGTC
TTACTGACATCCACTTTGCCTTTCTCTCCACAGGTGTCCACTCCCAGGTTCAATACAGCTCTTAAGCGGC
CGCAAGCTAGCTTGCCGCCACCATGGTGAGCAAGGGCGAGGAGCTGTTCACCGGGGTGGTGCCCATCCTG
GTCGAGCTGGACGGCGACGTAAACGGCCACAAGTTCAGCGTGTCCGGCGAGGGCGAGGGCGATGCCACCT
ACGGCAAGCTGACCCTGAAGTTCATCTGCACCACCGGCAAGCTGCCCGTGCCCTGGCCCACCCTCGTGAC
CACCTTCGGCTACGGCCTGATGTGCTTCGCCCGCTACCCCGACCACATGAAGCAGCACGACTTCTTCAAG
TCCGCCATGCCCGAAGGCTACGTCCAGGAGCGCACCATCTTCTTCAAGGACGACGGCAACTACAAGACCC
GCGCCGAGGTGAAGTTCGAGGGCGACACCCTGGTGAACCGCATCGAGCTGAAGGGCATCGACTTCAAGGA
GGACGGCAACATCCTGGGGCACAAGCTGGAGTACAACTACAACAGCCACAACGTCTATATCATGGCCGAC
AAGCAGAAGAACGGCATCAAGGTGAACTTCAAGATCCGCCACAACATCGAGGACGGCAGCGTGCAGCTCG
CCGACCACTACCAGCAGAACACCCCCATCGGCGACGGCCCCGTGCTGCTGCCCGACAACCACTACCTGAG
CTACCAGTCCGCCCTGAGCAAAGACCCCAACGAGAAGCGCGATCACATGGTCCTGCTGGAGTTCGTGACC
GCCGCCGGGATCACTCTCGGCATGGACGAGCTGTACAAGTGAGCCTCTAGACTCCCTCAGCGGCGCGCCG
ATCTGCGGTTGCCGAGGTATCTTCCGGGTATTATGCGCCATTGCGCCACGGACTAGCATCCTGCTAGATT
CGCGTCTTGATACGGGCCTAAAGATCTCACGTGTCTAGAGTCGGGGCGGCCGGCCGCTTCGAGCAGACAT
GATAAGATACATTGATGAGTTTGGACAAACCACAACTAGAATGCAGTGAAAAAAATGCTTTATTTGTGAA
ATTTGTGATGCTATTGCTTTATTTGTAACCATTATAAGCTGCAATAAACAAGTTAACAACAACAATTGCA
TTCATTTTATGTTTCAGGTTCAGGGGGAGGTGTGGGAGGTTTTTTAAAGCAAGTAAAACCTCTACAAATG
TGGTAAAATCGATAAGGATCCGTCGACCGATGCCCTTGAGAGCCTTCAACCCAGTCAGCTCCTTCCGGTG
GGCGCGGGGCATGACTATCGTCGCCGCACTTATGACTGTCTTCTTTATCATGCAACTCGTAGGACAGGTG
CCGGCAGCGCTCTTCCGCTTCCTCGCTCACTGACTCGCTGCGCTCGGTCGTTCGGCTGCGGCGAGCGGTA
TCAGCTCACTCAAAGGCGGTAATACGGTTATCCACAGAATCAGGGGATAACGCAGGAAAGAACATGTGAG
CAAAAGGCCAGCAAAAGGCCAGGAACCGTAAAAAGGCCGCGTTGCTGGCGTTTTTCCATAGGCTCCGCCC
CCCTGACGAGCATCACAAAAATCGACGCTCAAGTCAGAGGTGGCGAAACCCGACAGGACTATAAAGATAC
CAGGCGTTTCCCCCTGGAAGCTCCCTCGTGCGCTCTCCTGTTCCGACCCTGCCGCTTACCGGATACCTGT
CCGCCTTTCTCCCTTCGGGAAGCGTGGCGCTTTCTCATAGCTCACGCTGTAGGTATCTCAGTTCGGTGTA
GGTCGTTCGCTCCAAGCTGGGCTGTGTGCACGAACCCCCCGTTCAGCCCGACCGCTGCGCCTTATCCGGT
AACTATCGTCTTGAGTCCAACCCGGTAAGACACGACTTATCGCCACTGGCAGCAGCCACTGGTAACAGGA
TTAGCAGAGCGAGGTATGTAGGCGGTGCTACAGAGTTCTTGAAGTGGTGGCCTAACTACGGCTACACTAG
AAGAACAGTATTTGGTATCTGCGCTCTGCTGAAGCCAGTTACCTTCGGAAAAAGAGTTGGTAGCTCTTGA
TCCGGCAAACAAACCACCGCTGGTAGCGGTGGTTTTTTTGTTTGCAAGCAGCAGATTACGCGCAGAAAAA
AAGGATCTCAAGAAGATCCTTTGATCTTTTCTACGGGGTCTGACGCTCAGTGGAACGAAAACTCACGTTA
AGGGATTTTGGTCATGAGATTATCAAAAAGGATCTTCACCTAGATCCTTTTAAATTAAAAATGAAGTTTT
AAATCAATCTAAAGTATATATGAGTAAACTTGGTCTGACAGTTACCAATGCTTAATCAGTGAGGCACCTA
TCTCAGCGATCTGTCTATTTCGTTCATCCATAGTTGCCTGACTCCCCGTCGTGTAGATAACTACGATACG
GGAGGGCTTACCATCTGGCCCCAGTGCTGCAATGATACCGCGAGACCCACGCTCACCGGCTCCAGATTTA
TCAGCAATAAACCAGCCAGCCGGAAGGGCCGAGCGCAGAAGTGGTCCTGCAACTTTATCCGCCTCCATCC
AGTCTATTAATTGTTGCCGGGAAGCTAGAGTAAGTAGTTCGCCAGTTAATAGTTTGCGCAACGTTGTTGC
CATTGCTACAGGCATCGTGGTGTCACGCTCGTCGTTTGGTATGGCTTCATTCAGCTCCGGTTCCCAACGA
TCAAGGCGAGTTACATGATCCCCCATGTTGTGCAAAAAAGCGGTTAGCTCCTTCGGTCCTCCGATCGTTG
TCAGAAGTAAGTTGGCCGCAGTGTTATCACTCATGGTTATGGCAGCACTGCATAATTCTCTTACTGTCAT
GCCATCCGTAAGATGCTTTTCTGTGACTGGTGAGTACTCAACCAAGTCATTCTGAGAATAGTGTATGCGG
CGACCGAGTTGCTCTTGCCCGGCGTCAATACGGGATAATACCGCGCCACATAGCAGAACTTTAAAAGTGC
TCATCATTGGAAAACGTTCTTCGGGGCGAAAACTCTCAAGGATCTTACCGCTGTTGAGATCCAGTTCGAT
GTAACCCACTCGTGCACCCAACTGATCTTCAGCATCTTTTACTTTCACCAGCGTTTCTGGGTGAGCAAAA
ACAGGAAGGCAAAATGCCGCAAAAAAGGGAATAAGGGCGACACGGAAATGTTGAATACTCATACTCTTCC
TTTTTCAATATTATTGAAGCATTTATCAGGGTTATTGTCTCATGAGCGGATACATATTTGAATGTATTTA
GAAAAATAAACAAATAGGGGTTCCGCGCACATTTCCCCGAAAAGTGCCACCTG
[124 nt withheld, positions 3764-3887]
C
[91 nt withheld, positions 3889-3979]
A
[49 nt withheld, positions 3981-4029]
CCTTTGACGTTGGAGTCCACGTTCTTT
[37 nt withheld, positions 4057-4093]
ACCCTATCTCGGTCTATTCTTTTGATTTATAAGGGATTTTGCCGATTTCGGCCTATTGGTTAAAAAATGA
GCTGATTTAACAAAAATTTAACGCGAATTTTAACAAAATATTAACGCTTACAATTTGCCATTCGCCATTC
AGGCTGCGCAACTGTTGGGAAGGGCGATCGGTGCGGGCCTCTTCGCTATTACGCCAGCCCAAGCTACCAT
GATAAGTAAGTAATATTAAGGTACGGGAGGTACTTGGAGCGGCCGCAATAAAATATCTTTATTTTCATTA
CATCTGTGTGTTGGTTTTTTGTGTGAATCGATAGTACTAACATACGCTCTCCATCAAAACAAAACGAAAC
AAAACAAACTAGCAAAATAGGCTGTCCCCAGTGCAAGTGCAGGTGCCAGAACATTTCTCTATCGATAGGT
ACCGAGCTCGAGTTGCCAGGGAGACGGGCGCCGCTACAGGGCGCGTCCCATTCGCCATTCAGGCTGCGCA
ACTGTTGGGAAGGGCGATCGGTGCGGGCCTCTTCGCTATTACGCCAGCTGGCGAAAGGGGGATGTGCTGC
AAGGCGATTAAGTTGGGTAACGCCAGGGTTTTCCCAGTCACGACGTTGTAAAACGACGGCCAGTGAGCGC
GCGTAATACGACTCACTATAGGGCGAATTGGGTACCGGGCCCCCCCTCGAGGTCCTCCAGCTTTTGTTCC
CTTTAGTGAGGGTTAATTGCGCGCTTGGCGTAATCATGGTCATAGCTGTTTCCTGTGTGAAATTGTTATC
CGCTCACAATTCCACACAACATACGAGCCGGAAGCATAAAGTGTAAAGCCTGGGGTGCCTAATGAGTGAG
CTAACTCACATTA
